Addgene plasmid #131916: pDONR221_MFSD1
Purpose: Gateway entry clone with codon-optimized ORF sequence for subcloning into custom expression vectors
Depositing lab: RESOLUTE Consortium & Giulio Superti-Furga. Depositing organization: CeMM Research Center for Molecular Medicine. Publication: The RESOLUTE consortium: unlocking SLC transporters for drug discovery. Superti-Furga G, Lackner D, Wiedmer T, Ingles-Prieto A, Barbosa B, Girardi E, Goldmann U, Gurtl B, Klavins K, Klimek C, Lindinger S, Lineiro-Retes E, Muller AC, Onstein S, Redinger G, Reil D, Sedlyarov V, Wolf G, Crawford M, Everley R, ... Steppan CM. Nat Rev Drug Discov. 2020 Jul;19(7):429-430. doi: 10.1038/d41573-020-00056-6. PubMed 32265506.
Backbone
  Vector backbone: pDONR221
  Backbone manufacturer: Thermo Fisher Scientific
  Backbone size w/o insert (bp): 2550
  Vector type: Mammalian Expression
Growth in bacteria
  Bacterial resistance: Kanamycin, 50 μg/mL
  Growth temperature: 37°C
  Growth strain: Stbl3
  Copy number: High Copy
Gene/Insert
  Gene/Insert name: MFSD1 (alt name: FLJ14153, UG0581B09)
  Species: H. sapiens (human)
  Insert size (bp): 1395
  Entrez Gene: MFSD1 (a.k.a. SMAP4, FLJ14153)
  Cloning method: Gateway Cloning
  Sequencing primers: 5′ M13-fwd; 3′ M13-rev
Terms and licenses: Academic/Nonprofit Terms; Industry Terms
Depositor comments: For more information on the full Resolute plasmid collection, please see www.addgene.org/depositor-collections/re-solute/. Please provide your feedback on this plasmid to the RESOLUTE consortium by filling out their RESOLUTE repository feedback form: https://forms.office.com/Pages/ResponsePage.aspx?id=0e05yklzmkS7rjFGQL4N7z4feCLQvEJAmVcOCM_u885UN1JJRko0Ukg4TVQwNTZLOUxPQVJWT1NHUCQlQCN0PWcu
How to cite: pDONR221_MFSD1 was a gift from RESOLUTE Consortium & Giulio Superti-Furga (Addgene plasmid # 131916 ; http://n2t.net/addgene:131916 ; RRID:Addgene_131916)
