[The description below was written by a language model from this plasmid's Addgene catalogue record and pLannotate feature annotations shown in this document.]
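Description:
pDONR221_MFSD1 is a Gateway entry clone built on the pDONR221 backbone, carrying a codon-optimized open reading frame for human MFSD1 (also known as SMAP4 or FLJ14153). It belongs to a consortium collection of solute carrier (SLC) transporter clones intended to support transporter research and drug discovery. The plasmid is about 3.9 kb in total, replicates in E. coli from a high-copy ColE1/pUC-type origin, and is selected with kanamycin through an aminoglycoside phosphotransferase (KanR) gene.

The 1,395 bp MFSD1 coding sequence sits between attL1 and attL2 sites, the recombination sites recognised in the Gateway LR reaction. This arrangement allows the ORF to be transferred directionally and in frame into any attR-containing destination vector, which then supplies the promoter, tags and selection markers appropriate to the chosen host. MFSD1 is annotated as a lysosomal transporter needed for liver homeostasis and for the stability and lysosomal localisation of GLMP. Although the catalogue lists the vector type as mammalian expression, the feature table shows no mammalian promoter or polyadenylation signal, so the plasmid serves as a shuttle for subcloning rather than as an expression construct itself. The record does not state whether the ORF retains a stop codon.

Other annotated elements are standard backbone features. The rrnB T1 and T2 terminators lie upstream of the cassette and insulate it from read-through transcription. A T7 promoter lies beyond attL2, facing the insert. Short lacI and lacZα fragments are remnants without functional significance. M13 forward and reverse primer sites flank the cassette for sequence verification of the insert.
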