Features (pLannotate 1.2.2; 10 found; start..end, strand, type, name):
    121..213     +  CDS            lacI (fragment): lac repressor; lacI; The lac repressor binds to the lac operator to inhibit transcription in E. coli. This inhibition can be relieved by adding lactose or isopropyl-β-D-thiogalactopyranoside (IPTG).
    268..295     -  terminator     rrnB T2 terminator: transcription terminator T2 from the E. coli rrnB gene
    427..470     +  terminator     rrnB T1 terminator: Escherichia coli rrnB; transcription terminator T1 from the E. coli rrnB gene
    517..553     -  CDS            lacZα (fragment): LacZα fragment of β-galactosidase; lacZ fragment
    569..668     +  protein_bind   attL1: mutant version of attL; recombination site for the Gateway® LR reaction LR Clonase™
    674..2068    +  CDS            MFSD1: MFSD1_HUMAN - Also known as SMAP4. Experimental evidence at transcript level: Swiss-Prot protein existence level 2. Lysosomal transporter which is essential for liver homeostasis. Required to maintain stability and lysosomal localization of GLMP. From Homo sapiens (Human).
   2070..2169    -  protein_bind   attL2: mutant version of attL; recombination site for the Gateway® LR reaction LR Clonase™
   2187..2205    -  promoter       T7 promoter: promoter for bacteriophage T7 RNA polymerase
   2339..3148    +  CDS            KanR: aminoglycoside phosphotransferase; aph(3')-Ia; confers resistance to kanamycin in bacteria or G418 (Geneticin®) in eukaryotes
   3295..3883    +  rep_origin     ori: high-copy-number ColE1/pMB1/pBR322/pUC origin of replication
>Addgene plasmid #131916 | pDONR221_MFSD1 | addgene full sequence | sequence record 259329 | Addgene NGS Result
CTTTCCTGCGTTATCCCCTGATTCTGTGGATAACCGTATTACCGCCTTTGAGTGAGCTGATACCGCTCGC
CGCAGCCGAACGACCGAGCGCAGCGAGTCAGTGAGCGAGGAAGCGGAAGAGCGCCCAATACGCAAACCGC
CTCTCCCCGCGCGTTGGCCGATTCATTAATGCAGCTGGCACGACAGGTTTCCCGACTGGAAAGCGGGCAG
TGAGCGCAACGCAATTAATACGCGTACCGCTAGCCAGGAAGAGTTTGTAGAAACGCAAAAAGGCCATCCG
TCAGGATGGCCTTCTGCTTAGTTTGATGCCTGGCAGTTTATGGCGGGCGTCCTGCCCGCCACCCTCCGGG
CCGTTGCTTCACAACGTTCAAATCCGCTCCCGGCGGATTTGTCCTACTCAGGAGAGCGTTCACCGACAAA
CAACAGATAAAACGAAAGGCCCAGTCTTCCGACTGAGCCTTTCGTTTTATTTGATGCCTGGCAGTTCCCT
ACTCTCGCGTTAACGCTAGCATGGATGTTTTCCCAGTCACGACGTTGTAAAACGACGGCCAGTCTTAAGC
TCGGGCCCCAAATAATGATTTTATTTTGACTGATAGTGACCTGTTCGTTGCAACACATTGATGAGCAATG
CTTTTTTATAATGCCAACTTTGTACAAAAAAGCAGGCTCCACCATGGAGGAGGAGGACGAGGAGGCACGG
GCCCTGCTGGCAGGAGGACCCGACGAGGCCGATAGAGGCGCCCCCGCCGCCCCTGGCGCCCTGCCTGCCC
TGTGCGATCCATCTCGGCTGGCCCACAGACTGCTGGTGCTGCTGCTGATGTGCTTCCTGGGCTTTGGCAG
CTACTTCTGTTATGACAACCCTGCCGCCCTGCAGACCCAGGTGAAGCGGGATATGCAAGTGAATACCACA
AAGTTTATGCTGCTGTACGCCTGGTATTCCTGGCCAAACGTGGTGCTGTGCTTCTTCGGCGGCTTCCTGA
TCGACAGGGTGTTTGGCATCCGCTGGGGCACAATCATCTTCTCTTGCTTCGTGTGCATCGGACAGGTGGT
GTTCGCACTGGGAGGCATCTTCAACGCCTTTTGGCTGATGGAGTTTGGCCGGTTCGTGTTTGGAATCGGA
GGAGAGAGCCTGGCAGTGGCACAGAACACCTACGCCGTGTCCTGGTTCAAGGGCAAGGAGCTGAATCTGG
TGTTTGGCCTGCAGCTGTCCATGGCCAGAATCGGCTCTACAGTGAACATGAATCTGATGGGCTGGCTGTA
TAGCAAGATCGAGGCCCTGCTGGGATCCGCCGGACACACCACACTGGGAATCACCCTGATGATCGGCGGC
ATCACATGCATCCTGAGCCTGATCTGTGCCCTGGCCCTGGCCTACCTGGATCAGAGGGCCGAGCGCATCC
TGCACAAGGAGCAGGGCAAGACCGGCGAAGTGATCAAGCTGACAGACGTGAAGGATTTCTCCCTGCCACT
GTGGCTGATCTTTATCATCTGCGTGTGCTACTATGTGGCCGTGTTCCCCTTTATCGGCCTGGGCAAGGTG
TTCTTTACCGAGAAGTTCGGCTTTAGCTCCCAGGCCGCCAGCGCCATCAATTCCGTGGTGTATGTGATCT
CTGCCCCAATGAGCCCCGTGTTCGGCCTGCTGGTGGACAAGACAGGCAAGAACATCATCTGGGTGCTGTG
CGCAGTGGCAGCCACCCTGGTGAGCCACATGATGCTGGCCTTTACAATGTGGAATCCTTGGATCGCCATG
TGCCTGCTGGGCCTGTCTTACAGCCTGCTGGCATGTGCACTGTGGCCAATGGTGGCCTTCGTGGTCCCTG
AGCACCAGCTGGGAACCGCCTATGGCTTTATGCAGTCTATCCAGAACCTGGGCCTGGCCATCATCTCTAT
CATCGCCGGCATGATCCTGGATAGCAGGGGCTACCTGTTCCTGGAGGTGTTCTTTATCGCCTGCGTGAGC
CTGTCTCTGCTGTCCGTGGTGCTGCTGTACCTGGTGAATCGCGCCCAGGGCGGCAACCTGAATTATTCCG
CCCGGCAGAGAGAGGAGATCAAGTTCTCTCACACCGAGGACCCAGCTTTCTTGTACAAAGTTGGCATTAT
AAGAAAGCATTGCTTATCAATTTGTTGCAACGAACAGGTCACTATCAGTCAAAATAAAATCATTATTTGC
CATCCAGCTGATATCCCCTATAGTGAGTCGTATTACATGGTCATAGCTGTTTCCTGGCAGCTCTGGCCCG
TGTCTCAAAATCTCTGATGTTACATTGCACAAGATAAAAATATATCATCATGAACAATAAAACTGTCTGC
TTACATAAACAGTAATACAAGGGGTGTTATGAGCCATATTCAACGGGAAACGTCGAGGCCGCGATTAAAT
TCCAACATGGATGCTGATTTATATGGGTATAAATGGGCTCGCGATAATGTCGGGCAATCAGGTGCGACAA
TCTATCGCTTGTATGGGAAGCCCGATGCGCCAGAGTTGTTTCTGAAACATGGCAAAGGTAGCGTTGCCAA
TGATGTTACAGATGAGATGGTCAGACTAAACTGGCTGACGGAATTTATGCCTCTTCCGACCATCAAGCAT
TTTATCCGTACTCCTGATGATGCATGGTTACTCACCACTGCGATCCCCGGAAAAACAGCATTCCAGGTAT
TAGAAGAATATCCTGATTCAGGTGAAAATATTGTTGATGCGCTGGCAGTGTTCCTGCGCCGGTTGCATTC
GATTCCTGTTTGTAATTGTCCTTTTAACAGCGATCGCGTATTTCGTCTCGCTCAGGCGCAATCACGAATG
AATAACGGTTTGGTTGATGCGAGTGATTTTGATGACGAGCGTAATGGCTGGCCTGTTGAACAAGTCTGGA
AAGAAATGCATAAACTTTTGCCATTCTCACCGGATTCAGTCGTCACTCATGGTGATTTCTCACTTGATAA
CCTTATTTTTGACGAGGGGAAATTAATAGGTTGTATTGATGTTGGACGAGTCGGAATCGCAGACCGATAC
CAGGATCTTGCCATCCTATGGAACTGCCTCGGTGAGTTTTCTCCTTCATTACAGAAACGGCTTTTTCAAA
AATATGGTATTGATAATCCTGATATGAATAAATTGCAGTTTCATTTGATGCTCGATGAGTTTTTCTAATC
AGAATTGGTTAATTGGTTGTAACACTGGCAGAGCATTACGCTGACTTGACGGGACGGCGCAAGCTCATGA
CCAAAATCCCTTAACGTGAGTTACGCGTCGTTCCACTGAGCGTCAGACCCCGTAGAAAAGATCAAAGGAT
CTTCTTGAGATCCTTTTTTTCTGCGCGTAATCTGCTGCTTGCAAACAAAAAAACCACCGCTACCAGCGGT
GGTTTGTTTGCCGGATCAAGAGCTACCAACTCTTTTTCCGAAGGTAACTGGCTTCAGCAGAGCGCAGATA
CCAAATACTGTTCTTCTAGTGTAGCCGTAGTTAGGCCACCACTTCAAGAACTCTGTAGCACCGCCTACAT
ACCTCGCTCTGCTAATCCTGTTACCAGTGGCTGCTGCCAGTGGCGATAAGTCGTGTCTTACCGGGTTGGA
CTCAAGACGATAGTTACCGGATAAGGCGCAGCGGTCGGGCTGAACGGGGGGTTCGTGCACACAGCCCAGC
TTGGAGCGAACGACCTACACCGAACTGAGATACCTACAGCGTGAGCTATGAGAAAGCGCCACGCTTCCCG
AAGGGAGAAAGGCGGACAGGTATCCGGTAAGCGGCAGGGTCGGAACAGGAGAGCGCACGAGGGAGCTTCC
AGGGGGAAACGCCTGGTATCTTTATAGTCCTGTCGGGTTTCGCCACCTCTGACTTGAGCGTCGATTTTTG
TGATGCTCGTCAGGGGGGCGGAGCCTATGGAAAAACGCCAGCAACGCGGCCTTTTTACGGTTCCTGGCCT
TTTGCTGGCCTTTTGCTCACATGTT
