>Addgene plasmid #131916 | pDONR221_MFSD1 | depositor partial sequence | sequence record 253232 | Codon-optimized ORF of MFSD1
ATGGAGGAGGAGGACGAGGAGGCACGGGCCCTGCTGGCAGGAGGACCCGACGAGGCCGATAGAGGCGCCC
CCGCCGCCCCTGGCGCCCTGCCTGCCCTGTGCGATCCATCTCGGCTGGCCCACAGACTGCTGGTGCTGCT
GCTGATGTGCTTCCTGGGCTTTGGCAGCTACTTCTGTTATGACAACCCTGCCGCCCTGCAGACCCAGGTG
AAGCGGGATATGCAAGTGAATACCACAAAGTTTATGCTGCTGTACGCCTGGTATTCCTGGCCAAACGTGG
TGCTGTGCTTCTTCGGCGGCTTCCTGATCGACAGGGTGTTTGGCATCCGCTGGGGCACAATCATCTTCTC
TTGCTTCGTGTGCATCGGACAGGTGGTGTTCGCACTGGGAGGCATCTTCAACGCCTTTTGGCTGATGGAG
TTTGGCCGGTTCGTGTTTGGAATCGGAGGAGAGAGCCTGGCAGTGGCACAGAACACCTACGCCGTGTCCT
GGTTCAAGGGCAAGGAGCTGAATCTGGTGTTTGGCCTGCAGCTGTCCATGGCCAGAATCGGCTCTACAGT
GAACATGAATCTGATGGGCTGGCTGTATAGCAAGATCGAGGCCCTGCTGGGATCCGCCGGACACACCACA
CTGGGAATCACCCTGATGATCGGCGGCATCACATGCATCCTGAGCCTGATCTGTGCCCTGGCCCTGGCCT
ACCTGGATCAGAGGGCCGAGCGCATCCTGCACAAGGAGCAGGGCAAGACCGGCGAAGTGATCAAGCTGAC
AGACGTGAAGGATTTCTCCCTGCCACTGTGGCTGATCTTTATCATCTGCGTGTGCTACTATGTGGCCGTG
TTCCCCTTTATCGGCCTGGGCAAGGTGTTCTTTACCGAGAAGTTCGGCTTTAGCTCCCAGGCCGCCAGCG
CCATCAATTCCGTGGTGTATGTGATCTCTGCCCCAATGAGCCCCGTGTTCGGCCTGCTGGTGGACAAGAC
AGGCAAGAACATCATCTGGGTGCTGTGCGCAGTGGCAGCCACCCTGGTGAGCCACATGATGCTGGCCTTT
ACAATGTGGAATCCTTGGATCGCCATGTGCCTGCTGGGCCTGTCTTACAGCCTGCTGGCATGTGCACTGT
GGCCAATGGTGGCCTTCGTGGTCCCTGAGCACCAGCTGGGAACCGCCTATGGCTTTATGCAGTCTATCCA
GAACCTGGGCCTGGCCATCATCTCTATCATCGCCGGCATGATCCTGGATAGCAGGGGCTACCTGTTCCTG
GAGGTGTTCTTTATCGCCTGCGTGAGCCTGTCTCTGCTGTCCGTGGTGCTGCTGTACCTGGTGAATCGCG
CCCAGGGCGGCAACCTGAATTATTCCGCCCGGCAGAGAGAGGAGATCAAGTTCTCTCACACCGAG
